>Addgene plasmid #175244 | CyPet-FKBP-E2 | addgene full sequence | sequence record 345503 | Addgene NGS Result
GCGCCAGGGTGGTTTTTCTTTTCACCAGTGAGACGGGCAACAGCTGATTGCCCTTCACCGCCTGGCCCTG
AGAGAGTTGCAGCAAGCGGTCCACGCTGGTTTGCCCCAGCAGGCGAAAATCCTGTTTGATGGTGGTTAAC
GGCGGGATATAACATGAGCTGTCTTCGGTATCGTCGTATCCCACTACCGAGATATCCGCACCAACGCGCA
GCCCGGACTCGGTAATGGCGCGCATTGCGCCCAGCGCCATCTGATCGTTGGCAACCAGCATCGCAGTGGG
AACGATGCCCTCATTCAGCATTTGCATGGTTTGTTGAAAACCGGACATGGCACTCCAGTCGCCTTCCCGT
TCCGCTATCGGCTGAATTTGATTGCGAGTGAGATATTTATGCCAGCCAGCCAGACGCAGACGCGCCGAGA
CAGAACTTAATGGGCCCGCTAACAGCGCGATTTGCTGGTGACCCAATGCGACCAGATGCTCCACGCCCAG
TCGCGTACCGTCTTCATGGGAGAAAATAATACTGTTGATGGGTGTCTGGTCAGAGACATCAAGAAATAAC
GCCGGAACATTAGTGCAGGCAGCTTCCACAGCAATGGCATCCTGGTCATCCAGCGGATAGTTAATGATCA
GCCCACTGACGCGTTGCGCGAGAAGATTGTGCACCGCCGCTTTACAGGCTTCGACGCCGCTTCGTTCTAC
CATCGACACCACCACGCTGGCACCCAGTTGATCGGCGCGAGATTTAATCGCCGCGACAATTTGCGACGGC
GCGTGCAGGGCCAGACTGGAGGTGGCAACGCCAATCAGCAACGACTGTTTGCCCGCCAGTTGTTGTGCCA
CGCGGTTGGGAATGTAATTCAGCTCCGCCATCGCCGCTTCCACTTTTTCCCGCGTTTTCGCAGAAACGTG
GCTGGCCTGGTTCACCACGCGGGAAACGGTCTGATAAGAGACACCGGCATACTCTGCGACATCGTATAAC
GTTACTGGTTTCACATTCACCACCCTGAATTGACTCTCTTCCGGGCGCTATCATGCCATACCGCGAAAGG
TTTTGCGCCATTCGATGGTGTCCGGGATCTCGACGCTCTCCCTTATGCGACTCCTGCATTAGGAAGCAGC
CCAGTAGTAGGTTGAGGCCGTTGAGCACCGCCGCCGCAAGGAATGGTGCATGCAAGGAGATGGCGCCCAA
CAGTCCCCCGGCCACGGGGCCTGCCACCATACCCACGCCGAAACAAGCGCTCATGAGCCCGAAGTGGCGA
GCCCGATCTTCCCCATCGGTGATGTCGGCGATATAGGCGCCAGCAACCGCACCTGTGGCGCCGGTGATGC
CGGCCACGATGCGTCCGGCGTAGAGGATCGAGATCTCGATCCCGCGAAATTAATACGACTCACTATAGGG
GAATTGTGAGCGGATAACAATTCCCCTCTAGAAATAATTTTGTTTAACTTTAAGAAGGAGATATACCATG
GGCCATCACCATCACCATCACCATCACCATCACGGCGAAAACCTATACTTCCAGGGCGAATTCGTGAGCA
AGGGCGAGGAGCTGTTCGGCGGGATTGTGCCCATCCTGGTCGAGCTGGAAGGCGACGTAAACGGCCACAA
GTTCTCGGTATCCGGGGAGGGAGAGGGAGACGCTACCTATGGGAAACTTACATTAAAATTTATTTGCACG
ACAGGGAAGCTGCCGGTGCCTTGGCCTACTCTGGTTACCACCCTGACATGGGGCGTCCAATGTTTCAGCC
GCTACCCCGACCACATGAAGCAGCACGACTTCTTCAAGTCCGTGATGCCCGAAGGCTACGTCCAGGAGCG
CACCATCTTCTTCAAGGACGACGGCAACTACAAGACCCGCGCCGAGGTGAAGTTCGAGGGCGACACCCTG
GTGAACCGCATCGAGCTGAAGGGCATCGACTTCAAGGAGGACGGCAACATCCTGGGGCACAAGCTGGAGT
ACAACTATATCAGCCATAACGTCTATATCACCGCCGACAAGCAGAAGAACGGCATCAAGGCCAACTTCAA
GGCTCGCCACAACATCACCGACGGGTCGGTTCAACTGGCCGACCACTATCAGCAAAATACACCTATTGGC
GACGGCCCCGTGATTCTGCCCGACAACCACTACCTGAGCACCCAGTCCGCGCTGAGCAAAGACCCCAACG
AGAAGCGCGATCACATGGTCCTGCTGGAGTTCGTGACCGCCGCCGGGATCACTCATGGCATGGACGAGCT
GTACAAGCAATTGATGGGGGTACAAGTTGAAACAATTAGCCCTGGGGACGGACGTACTTTCCCAAAACGC
GGTCAGACCTGTGTGGTCCACTATACTGGGATGCTTGAGGACGGTAAGAAATTCGACTCAAGTCGTGACC
GTAACAAACCCTTCAAGTTCATGTTAGGTAAACAGGAAGTGATTCGTGGGTGGGAGGAAGGAGTGGCCCA
GATGTCAGTAGGCCAACGTGCTAAGTTGACAATTTCGCCCGACTACGCCTACGGAGCAACGGGTCATCCG
GGAATTATTCCACCACACGCAACATTAGTATTCGACGTCGAGTTGTTGAAATTGAACGAGGGAGGTAGTG
GCGGATCAGGTGGGAGTGGAGGGTCTCTGAGAAGCCGTGCTCAGGCTTCGAACTCTGCAGTTGACGGCAC
CATGTCGGGGATCGCCCTCAGCAGACTCGCCCAGGAGAGGAAAGCATGGAGGAAAGACCACCCATTTGGT
TTCGTGGCTGTCCCAACAAAAAATCCCGATGGCACGATGAACCTCATGAACTGGGAGTGCGCCATTCCAG
GAAAGAAAGGGACTCCGTGGGAAGGAGGCTTGTTTAAACTACGGATGCTTTTCAAAGATGATTATCCATC
TTCGCCACCAAAATGTAAATTCGAACCACCATTATTTCACCCGAATGTGTACCCTTCGGGGACAGTGTGC
CTGTCCATCTTAGAGGAGGACAAGGACTGGAGGCCAGCCATCACAATCAAACAGATCCTATTAGGAATAC
AGGAACTTCTAAATGAACCAAATATCCAAGACCCAGCTCAAGCAGAGGCCTACACGATTTACTGCCAAAA
CAGAGTGGAGTACGAGAAAAGGGTCCGAGCACAAGCCAAGAAGTTTGCGCCCTCACTCGAGAACCTGTAT
TTTCAGGGCCGTAAACGTAAACGTAAACGTAAACGTAAAGGCTGAGTCGAGCACCACCACCACCACCACT
GAGATCCGGCTGCTAACAAAGCCCGAAAGGAAGCTGAGTTGGCTGCTGCCACCGCTGAGCAATAACTAGC
ATAACCCCTTGGGGCCTCTAAACGGGTCTTGAGGGGTTTTTTGCTGAAAGGAGGAACTATATCCGGATTG
GCGAATGGG
[124 nt withheld, positions 3370-3493]
C
[91 nt withheld, positions 3495-3585]
A
[49 nt withheld, positions 3587-3635]
CCTTTGACGTTGGAGTCCACGTTCTTT
[37 nt withheld, positions 3663-3699]
ACCCTATCTCGGTCTATTCTTTTGATTTATAAGGGATTTTGCCGATTTCGGCCTATTGGTTAAAAAATGA
GCTGATTTAACAAAAATTTAACGCGAATTTTAACAAAATATTAACGCTTACAATTTAGGTGGCACTTTTC
GGGGAAATGTGCGCGGAACCCCTATTTGTTTATTTTTCTAAATACATTCAAATATGTATCCGCTCATGAG
ACAATAACCCTGATAAATGCTTCAATAATATTGAAAAAGGAAGAGTATGAGTATTCAACATTTCCGTGTC
GCCCTTATTCCCTTTTTTGCGGCATTTTGCCTTCCTGTTTTTGCTCACCCAGAAACGCTGGTGAAAGTAA
AAGATGCTGAAGATCAGTTGGGTGCACGAGTGGGTTACATCGAACTGGATCTCAACAGCGGTAAGATCCT
TGAGAGTTTTCGCCCCGAAGAACGTTTTCCAATGATGAGCACTTTTAAAGTTCTGCTATGTGGCGCGGTA
TTATCCCGTATTGACGCCGGGCAAGAGCAACTCGGTCGCCGCATACACTATTCTCAGAATGACTTGGTTG
AGTACTCACCAGTCACAGAAAAGCATCTTACGGATGGCATGACAGTAAGAGAATTATGCAGTGCTGCCAT
AACCATGAGTGATAACACTGCGGCCAACTTACTTCTGACAACGATCGGAGGACCGAAGGAGCTAACCGCT
TTTTTGCACAACATGGGGGATCATGTAACTCGCCTTGATCGTTGGGAACCGGAGCTGAATGAAGCCATAC
CAAACGACGAGCGTGACACCACGATGCCTGCAGCAATGGCAACAACGTTGCGCAAACTATTAACTGGCGA
ACTACTTACTCTAGCTTCCCGGCAACAATTAATAGACTGGATGGAGGCGGATAAAGTTGCAGGACCACTT
CTGCGCTCGGCCCTTCCGGCTGGCTGGTTTATTGCTGATAAATCTGGAGCCGGTGAGCGTGGGTCTCGCG
GTATCATTGCAGCACTGGGGCCAGATGGTAAGCCCTCCCGTATCGTAGTTATCTACACGACGGGGAGTCA
GGCAACTATGGATGAACGAAATAGACAGATCGCTGAGATAGGTGCCTCACTGATTAAGCATTGGTAACTG
TCAGACCAAGTTTACTCATATATACTTTAGATTGATTTAAAACTTCATTTTTAATTTAAAAGGATCTAGG
TGAAGATCCTTTTTGATAATCTCATGACCAAAATCCCTTAACGTGAGTTTTCGTTCCACTGAGCGTCAGA
CCCCGTAGAAAAGATCAAAGGATCTTCTTGAGATCCTTTTTTTCTGCGCGTAATCTGCTGCTTGCAAACA
AAAAAACCACCGCTACCAGCGGTGGTTTGTTTGCCGGATCAAGAGCTACCAACTCTTTTTCCGAAGGTAA
CTGGCTTCAGCAGAGCGCAGATACCAAATACTGTCCTTCTAGTGTAGCCGTAGTTAGGCCACCACTTCAA
GAACTCTGTAGCACCGCCTACATACCTCGCTCTGCTAATCCTGTTACCAGTGGCTGCTGCCAGTGGCGAT
AAGTCGTGTCTTACCGGGTTGGACTCAAGACGATAGTTACCGGATAAGGCGCAGCGGTCGGGCTGAACGG
GGGGTTCGTGCACACAGCCCAGCTTGGAGCGAACGACCTACACCGAACTGAGATACCTACAGCGTGAGCT
ATGAGAAAGCGCCACGCTTCCCGAAGGGAGAAAGGCGGACAGGTATCCGGTAAGCGGCAGGGTCGGAACA
GGAGAGCGCACGAGGGAGCTTCCAGGGGGAAACGCCTGGTATCTTTATAGTCCTGTCGGGTTTCGCCACC
TCTGACTTGAGCGTCGATTTTTGTGATGCTCGTCAGGGGGGCGGAGCCTATGGAAAAACGCCAGCAACGC
GGCCTTTTTACGGTTCCTGGCCTTTTGCTGGCCTTTTGCTCACATGTTCTTTCCTGCGTTATCCCCTGAT
TCTGTGGATAACCGTATTACCGCCTTTGAGTGAGCTGATACCGCTCGCCGCAGCCGAACGACCGAGCGCA
GCGAGTCAGTGAGCGAGGAAGCGGAAGAGCGCCTGATGCGGTATTTTCTCCTTACGCATCTGTGCGGTAT
TTCACACCGCAATGGTGCACTCTCAGTACAATCTGCTCTGATGCCGCATAGTTAAGCCAGTATACACTCC
GCTATCGCTACGTGACTGGGTCATGGCTGCGCCCCGACACCCGCCAACACCCGCTGACGCGCCCTGACGG
GCTTGTCTGCTCCCGGCATCCGCTTACAGACAAGCTGTGACCGTCTCCGGGAGCTGCATGTGTCAGAGGT
TTTCACCGTCATCACCGAAACGCGCGAGGCAGCTGCGGTAAAGCTCATCAGCGTGGTCGTGAAGCGATTC
ACAGATGTCTGCCTGTTCATCCGCGTCCAGCTCGTTGAGTTTCTCCAGAAGCGTTAATGTCTGGCTTCTG
ATAAAGCGGGCCATGTTAAGGGCGGTTTTTTCCTGTTTGGTCACTGATGCCTCCGTGTAAGGGGGATTTC
TGTTCATGGGGGTAATGATACCGATGAAACGAGAGAGGATGCTCACGATACGGGTTACTGATGATGAACA
TGCCCGGTTACTGGAACGTTGTGAGGGTAAACAACTGGCGGTATGGATGCGGCGGGACCAGAGAAAAATC
ACTCAGGGTCAATGCCAGCGCTTCGTTAATACAGATGTAGGTGTTCCACAGGGTAGCCAGCAGCATCCTG
CGATGCAGATCCGGAACATAATGGTGCAGGGCGCTGACTTCCGCGTTTCCAGACTTTACGAAACACGGAA
ACCGAAGACCATTCATGTTGTTGCTCAGGTCGCAGACGTTTTGCAGCAGCAGTCGCTTCACGTTCGCTCG
CGTATCGGTGATTCATTCTGCTAACCAGTAAGGCAACCCCGCCAGCCTAGCCGGGTCCTCAACGACAGGA
GCACGATCATGCGCACCCGTGGGGCCGCCATGCCGGCGATAATGGCCTGCTTCTCGCCGAAACGTTTGGT
GGCGGGACCAGTGACGAAGGCTTGAGCGAGGGCGTGCAAGATTCCGAATACCGCAAGCGACAGGCCGATC
ATCGTCGCGCTCCAGCGAAAGCGGTCCTCGCCGAAAATGACCCAGAGCGCTGCCGGCACCTGTCCTACGA
GTTGCATGATAAAGAAGACAGTCATAAGTGCGGCGACGATAGTCATGCCCCGCGCCCACCGGAAGGAGCT
GACTGGGTTGAAGGCTCTCAAGGGCATCGGTCGAGATCCCGGTGCCTAATGAGTGAGCTAACTTACATTA
ATTGCGTTGCGCTCACTGCCCGCTTTCCAGTCGGGAAACCTGTCGTGCCAGCTGCATTAATGAATCGGCC
AACGCGCGGGGAGAGGCGGTTTGCGTATTGG
Features (pLannotate 1.2.2; 24 found; start..end, strand, type, name):
    995..1072    -  promoter       lacI promoter: lacI
   1080..1359    -  CDS            TcR (fragment): tetracycline efflux protein; tet; confers resistance to tetracycline
   1381..1399    +  promoter       T7 promoter: promoter for bacteriophage T7 RNA polymerase
   1400..1424    +  protein_bind   lac operator: The lac repressor binds to the lac operator to inhibit transcription in E. coli. This inhibition can be relieved by adding lactose or isopropyl-β-D-thiogalactopyranoside (IPTG). lac repressor encoded by lacI
   1439..1461    +  RBS            RBS: efficient ribosome binding site from bacteriophage T7 gene 10 (Olins and Rangwala, 1989)
   1477..1500    +  CDS            8xHis: 8xHis affinity tag
   1534..2247    +  CDS            CyPet: CyPet is a basic (constitutively fluorescent) cyan fluorescent protein published in 2005, derived from Aequorea victoria. It has moderate acid sensitivity.
   2254..2574    +  CDS            FKBP1A: FKB1A_HUMAN - Also known as FKBP1, FKBP12. Experimental evidence at protein level: Swiss-Prot protein existence level 1. Keeps in an inactive conformation TGFBR1, the TGF-beta type I serine/threonine kinase receptor, preventing TGF-beta receptor activation in absence of ligand. Recruits SMAD7 to ACVR1B which prevents the association of SMAD2 and SMAD3 with the activin receptor complex, thereby blocking the activin signal. May modulate the RYR1 calcium channel activity. PPIases accelerate the folding of proteins. It catalyzes the cis-trans isomerization of proline imidic peptide bonds in oligop
   2617..2661    +  CDS            Jred (fragment): Jred is a basic (constitutively fluorescent) red fluorescent protein published in 2004, derived from Anthoathecata. It has low acid sensitivity.
   2662..3135    +  CDS            UBE2I: UBC9_CHICK - Also known as UBC9, UBCE9. Experimental evidence at protein level: Swiss-Prot protein existence level 1. Accepts the ubiquitin-like proteins SUMO1, SUMO2 and SUMO3 from the UBLE1A-UBLE1B E1 complex and catalyzes their covalent attachment to other proteins with the help of an E3 ligase such as RANBP2 or CBX4. Essential for nuclear architecture and chromosome segregation. From Gallus gallus (Chicken).
   3142..3159    +  CDS            TEV site (fragment): tobacco etch virus (TEV) protease recognition and cleavage site
   3202..3219    +  CDS            9xHis (fragment): 9xHis affinity tag
   3229..3278    +  CDS            SET1 (fragment): solubility-enhancement tag derived from T7 phage gene 10B
   3286..3333    +  terminator     T7 terminator: transcription terminator for bacteriophage T7 RNA polymerase
   3370..3798    +  rep_origin     f1 ori (sequence partly withheld): f1 bacteriophage origin of replication; arrow indicates direction of (+) strand synthesis
   3851..3955    +  promoter       AmpR promoter: bla
   3956..4816    +  CDS            AmpR: β-lactamase; bla; confers resistance to ampicillin, carbenicillin, and related antibiotics
   4987..5575    +  rep_origin     ori: high-copy-number ColE1/pMB1/pBR322/pUC origin of replication
   5761..5900    -  misc_feature   bom: basis of mobility region from pBR322
   6002..6193    -  CDS            rop: Rop protein, which maintains plasmids at low copy number; rop
   6210..6590    +  CDS            YPB1_ECOLX: Protein predicted: Swiss-Prot protein existence level 4. From Escherichia coli.
   6662..6953    -  CDS            TcR (fragment): tetracycline efflux protein; tet; confers resistance to tetracycline
   6968..6989    -  protein_bind   CAP binding site: CAP binding activates transcription in the presence of cAMP. E. coli catabolite activator protein
   7002..994     -  CDS            lacI (across the origin): lac repressor; lacI; The lac repressor binds to the lac operator to inhibit transcription in E. coli. This inhibition can be relieved by adding lactose or isopropyl-β-D-thiogalactopyranoside (IPTG).
