[The description below was written by a language model from this plasmid's Addgene catalogue record and pLannotate feature annotations shown in this document.]
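Description:
CyPet-FKBP-E2 is a bacterial expression plasmid built on pMagic, a lab-stock backbone whose annotated features resemble a pET-type T7 vector. It is propagated in E. coli under ampicillin selection (β-lactamase with its own promoter) and replicates from a ColE1/pBR322-family origin. The rop gene and bom region are retained, consistent with the catalogue's low-copy designation. An f1 origin and remnant tetracycline-resistance fragments are also present, the latter apparently non-functional leftovers of the pBR322 lineage. The sequenced record is about 7.1 kb.

The expression cassette is driven by a T7 promoter followed by a lac operator and the T7 gene 10 ribosome binding site. A plasmid-borne lacI gene supplies repressor, so expression is IPTG-inducible in hosts that provide T7 RNA polymerase. The open reading frame begins with an N-terminal 8xHis tag, followed by the cyan fluorescent protein CyPet, human FKBP12 (FKBP1A), a short linker region that the annotation tool scored as a JRed fragment, and UBE2I (UBC9), the SUMO E2 conjugating enzyme. The catalogue gives the insert as human; the automated annotation matched the chicken orthologue, probably because the protein is highly conserved. Downstream are partial TEV-site and His-tag matches and then the T7 terminator, but the record does not show whether these fall within the translated product.

The plasmid is intended for producing and purifying a fluorescent E2 enzyme for SUMOylation assays. The FKBP module allows rapamycin-induced recruitment to FRB-bearing partners, and the associated study examined how enzymatic rate increases in a phase-separated compartment.
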