Addgene plasmid #175244: CyPet-FKBP-E2
Purpose: Bacterial expression and purification, E2 enzyme (UBC9) for SUMOylation, can be recruited to FRB with rapamycin
Depositing lab: Michael Rosen. Depositing organization: University of Texas Southwestern Medical Center. Publication: Mechanistic dissection of increased enzymatic rate in a phase-separated compartment. Peeples W, Rosen MK. Nat Chem Biol. 2021 Jun;17(6):693-702. doi: 10.1038/s41589-021-00801-x. Epub 2021 May 25. PubMed 34035521.
Backbone
  Vector backbone: pMagic
  Backbone manufacturer: lab stock, see comments
  Backbone size w/o insert (bp): 5300
  Vector type: Bacterial Expression
Growth in bacteria
  Bacterial resistance: Ampicillin, 100 μg/mL
  Growth temperature: 37°C
  Growth strain: DH5alpha
  Copy number: Low Copy
Gene/Insert
  Gene/Insert name: UBE2I
  Species: H. sapiens (human)
  Insert size (bp): 1632
  Entrez Gene: UBE2I (a.k.a. C358B7.1, P18, UBC9)
  Promoter: T7
  Cloning method: Restriction Enzyme; 5′ cloning site EcoRI (not destroyed); 3′ cloning site XhoI (not destroyed)
  Sequencing primers: 5′ TAATACGACTCACTATAGGG; 3′ CAAGGGGTTATGCTAGTTATTGCTCAGCGG
Terms and licenses: Academic/Nonprofit Terms; Industry Terms: Not Available to Industry
How to cite: CyPet-FKBP-E2 was a gift from Michael Rosen (Addgene plasmid # 175244 ; http://n2t.net/addgene:175244 ; RRID:Addgene_175244)
