>Addgene plasmid #175244 | CyPet-FKBP-E2 | depositor partial sequence | sequence record 339767 | Insert Sequence (including restriction sites)
GGCGAATTCGTGAGCAAGGGCGAGGAGCTGTTCGGCGGGATTGTGCCCATCCTGGTCGAGCTGGAAGGCG
ACGTAAACGGCCACAAGTTCTCGGTATCCGGGGAGGGAGAGGGAGACGCTACCTATGGGAAACTTACATT
AAAATTTATTTGCACGACAGGGAAGCTGCCGGTGCCTTGGCCTACTCTGGTTACCACCCTGACATGGGGC
GTCCAATGTTTCAGCCGCTACCCCGACCACATGAAGCAGCACGACTTCTTCAAGTCCGTGATGCCCGAAG
GCTACGTCCAGGAGCGCACCATCTTCTTCAAGGACGACGGCAACTACAAGACCCGCGCCGAGGTGAAGTT
CGAGGGCGACACCCTGGTGAACCGCATCGAGCTGAAGGGCATCGACTTCAAGGAGGACGGCAACATCCTG
GGGCACAAGCTGGAGTACAACTATATCAGCCATAACGTCTATATCACCGCCGACAAGCAGAAGAACGGCA
TCAAGGCCAACTTCAAGGCTCGCCACAACATCACCGACGGGTCGGTTCAACTGGCCGACCACTATCAGCA
AAATACACCTATTGGCGACGGCCCCGTGATTCTGCCCGACAACCACTACCTGAGCACCCAGTCCGCGCTG
AGCAAAGACCCCAACGAGAAGCGCGATCACATGGTCCTGCTGGAGTTCGTGACCGCCGCCGGGATCACTC
ATGGCATGGACGAGCTGTACAAGCAATTGATGGGGGTACAAGTTGAAACAATTAGCCCTGGGGACGGACG
TACTTTCCCAAAACGCGGTCAGACCTGTGTGGTCCACTATACTGGGATGCTTGAGGACGGTAAGAAATTC
GACTCAAGTCGTGACCGTAACAAACCCTTCAAGTTCATGTTAGGTAAACAGGAAGTGATTCGTGGGTGGG
AGGAAGGAGTGGCCCAGATGTCAGTAGGCCAACGTGCTAAGTTGACAATTTCGCCCGACTACGCCTACGG
AGCAACGGGTCATCCGGGAATTATTCCACCACACGCAACATTAGTATTCGACGTCGAGTTGTTGAAATTG
AACGAGGGAGGTAGTGGCGGATCAGGTGGGAGTGGAGGGTCTCTGAGAAGCCGTGCTCAGGCTTCGAACT
CTGCAGTTGACGGCACCATGTCGGGGATCGCCCTCAGCAGACTCGCCCAGGAGAGGAAAGCATGGAGGAA
AGACCACCCATTTGGTTTCGTGGCTGTCCCAACAAAAAATCCCGATGGCACGATGAACCTCATGAACTGG
GAGTGCGCCATTCCAGGAAAGAAAGGGACTCCGTGGGAAGGAGGCTTGTTTAAACTACGGATGCTTTTCA
AAGATGATTATCCATCTTCGCCACCAAAATGTAAATTCGAACCACCATTATTTCACCCGAATGTGTACCC
TTCGGGGACAGTGTGCCTGTCCATCTTAGAGGAGGACAAGGACTGGAGGCCAGCCATCACAATCAAACAG
ATCCTATTAGGAATACAGGAACTTCTAAATGAACCAAATATCCAAGACCCAGCTCAAGCAGAGGCCTACA
CGATTTACTGCCAAAACAGAGTGGAGTACGAGAAAAGGGTCCGAGCACAAGCCAAGAAGTTTGCGCCCTC
ACTCGAGAACCTGTATTTTCAG
